Addgene plasmid #145982: pAc5.1B-EGFP-DmTral-E23K_B
Purpose: Insect Expression of DmTral-E23K
Depositing lab: Elisa Izaurralde. Depositing organization: Max Planck Institute for Developmental Biology. Publication: Similar modes of interaction enable Trailer Hitch and EDC3 to associate with DCP1 and Me31B in distinct protein complexes. Tritschler F, Eulalio A, Helms S, Schmidt S, Coles M, Weichenrieder O, Izaurralde E, Truffault V. Mol Cell Biol. 2008 Nov . 28(21):6695-708. 10.1128/MCB.00759-08 PubMed 18765641.
Backbone
  Vector backbone: Unknown
  Vector type: Insect Expression
Growth in bacteria
  Bacterial resistance: Ampicillin, 100 μg/mL
  Growth temperature: 37°C
  Growth strain: DH5alpha
  Copy number: Low Copy
Gene/Insert
  Gene/Insert name: DmTral-E23K (alt names: Trailer Hitch; Dm LSm15)
  Species: D. melanogaster (fly)
  Mutation: two silent mutations A198C, A387G and a mutation G837T:Q279H compared to the sequence given by: NCBI:NM_140328.4 or UniProt Q9VTZ0
  Entrez Gene: tral (a.k.a. Dmel_CG10686, BEST:GH08269, CG10686, DmLSm15, Dmel\CG10686, LSm15, Lsm15, Scd6p, TRAL, Tral, anon-EST:Posey139, anon-WO0172774.89, anon-WO02059370.24, p67, p70)
  Cloning method: Unknown
Terms and licenses: Academic/Nonprofit Terms; Industry Terms: Not Available to Industry
Depositor comments: Plasmids from this collection were made available to the research community and donated after the lab closed. Please note that the sequence provided by the depositing laboratory may be theoretical/predicted or based on Sanger sequencing results. There may be discrepancies between sequencing results obtained by Addgene and the depositor sequence. If an Addgene verified sequence is not available, please contact before placing your order to request that our lab fully sequence the plasmid.
How to cite: pAc5.1B-EGFP-DmTral-E23K_B was a gift from Elisa Izaurralde (Addgene plasmid # 145982 ; http://n2t.net/addgene:145982 ; RRID:Addgene_145982)
