[The description below was written by a language model from this plasmid's Addgene catalogue record and pLannotate feature annotations shown in this document.]
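Description:
pAc5.1B-EGFP-DmTral-E23K_B is an 8,029 nt insect expression plasmid that produces a mutant of the Drosophila melanogaster protein Trailer Hitch (Tral, also called LSm15) fused to EGFP. The catalogue lists the backbone as unknown, although the name and the annotated parts are consistent with a pAc5.1-type vector. Expression is driven by the constitutive Drosophila actin 5C (Ac5) promoter. This is followed by the EGFP coding sequence and, a short distance downstream, the Tral open reading frame, so the fluorescent tag appears to sit at the N-terminus of Tral. An SV40 polyadenylation signal lies downstream of the cassette. A V5 epitope sequence from the vector follows the insert, but the record does not show whether it is in frame and translated. For propagation in E. coli the plasmid carries a ColE1/pUC-type origin and an ampicillin resistance gene with its bla promoter. The catalogue nevertheless describes it as low copy. A tetracycline-resistance fragment and a short SV40 large T antigen fragment are also annotated and are probably non-functional backbone remnants.

The automated annotation labels two stretches of the insert as fragments of mouse Lsm14a. These most likely reflect homology between Tral and its mammalian orthologue, not mouse sequence, since the catalogue gives the insert species as fly. The insert carries the E23K substitution named in the construct. Relative to the reference sequence, the depositor also notes two silent changes and a Q279H change. The stated purpose is insect expression of DmTral-E23K. The associated publication concerns how Tral and EDC3 associate with DCP1 and Me31B in distinct protein complexes, which suggests use in interaction or localisation studies, though the record does not state the specific effect of E23K. The depositor sequence may be theoretical or based on Sanger sequencing.
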