Features (pLannotate 1.2.2; 11 found; start..end, strand, type, name):
     56..2568    +  promoter       Ac5 promoter: Drosophila melanogaster actin 5C promoter
   2588..3304    +  CDS            EGFP: EGFP is a basic (constitutively fluorescent) green fluorescent protein published in 1996, derived from Aequorea victoria. It is reported to be a rapidly-maturing weak dimer with moderate acid sensitivity.
   3320..3607    +  CDS            Lsm14a (fragment): LS14A_MOUSE - Also known as Fam61a, Rap55a. Experimental evidence at protein level: Swiss-Prot protein existence level 1. Essential for formation of P-bodies, cytoplasmic structures that provide storage sites for translationally inactive mRNAs and protect them from degradation. Acts as a repressor of mRNA translation. May play a role in mitotic spindle assembly. From Mus musculus (Mouse).
   4520..4939    +  CDS            Lsm14a (fragment): LS14A_MOUSE - Also known as Fam61a, Rap55a. Experimental evidence at protein level: Swiss-Prot protein existence level 1. Essential for formation of P-bodies, cytoplasmic structures that provide storage sites for translationally inactive mRNAs and protect them from degradation. Acts as a repressor of mRNA translation. May play a role in mitotic spindle assembly. From Mus musculus (Mouse).
   5314..5355    +  CDS            V5 tag: epitope tag from simian virus 5
   5455..5589    -  polyA_signal   SV40 poly(A) signal: SV40 polyadenylation signal
   5612..5696    -  CDS            large T antigen (fragment): large T antigen from SV40 (simian virus 40)
   5697..6167    +  CDS            TcR (fragment): tetracycline efflux protein; tet; confers resistance to tetracycline
   6211..6799    -  rep_origin     ori: high-copy-number ColE1/pMB1/pBR322/pUC origin of replication
   6970..7830    -  CDS            AmpR: β-lactamase; bla; confers resistance to ampicillin, carbenicillin, and related antibiotics
   7831..7935    -  promoter       AmpR promoter: bla
>Addgene plasmid #145982 | pAc5.1B-EGFP-DmTral-E23K_B | depositor full sequence | sequence record 288427 | Full Sequence
CTTCAAGGAATTAATTCTATATTCTAAAAACACAAATGATACTTCTAAAAAAAATCATGAATGGCATCAA
CTCTGAATCAAATCTTTGCAGATGCACCTACTTCTCATTTCCACTGTCACATCATTTTTCCAGATCTCGC
TGCCTGTTATGTGGCCCACAAACCAAGACACGTTTTATGGCCATTAAAGCTGGCTGATCGTCGCCAAACA
CCAAATACATATCAATATGTACATTCGAGAAAGAAGCGATCAAAGAAGCGTCTTCGGGCGAGTAGGAGAA
TGCGGAGGAGAAGGAGAACGAGCTGATCTAGTATCTCTCCACAATCCAATGCCAACTGACCAACTGGCCA
TATTCGGAGCAATTTGAAGCCAATTTCCATCGCCTGGCGATCGCTCCATTCTTGGCTATATGTTTTTCAC
CGTTCCCGGGGCCATTTTCAAAGACTCGTCGGTAAGATAAGATTGTGTCACTCGCTGTCTCTCTTCATTT
GTCGAAGAATGCTGAGGAATTTCGCGATGACGTCGGCGAGTATTTTGAAGAATGAGAATAATTTGTATTT
ATACGAAAATCAGTTAGTGGAATTTTCTACAAAAACATGTTATCTATAGATAATTTTGTTGCAAAATATG
TTGACTATGACAAAGATTGTATGTATATACCTTTAATGTATTCTCATTTTCTTATGTATTTATAATGGCA
ATGATGATACTGATGATATTTTAAGATGATGCCAGACCACAGGCTGATTTCTGCGTCTTTTGCCGAACGC
AGTGCATGTGCGGTTGTTGTTTTTTGGAATAGTTTCAATTTTCGGACTGTCCGCTTTGATTTCAGTTTCT
TGGCTTATTCAAAAAGCAAAGTAAAGCCAAAAAAGCGAGATGGCAATACCAAATGCGGCAAAACGGTAGT
GGAAGGAAAGGGGTGCGGGGCAGCGGAAGGAAGGGTGGGGCGGGGCGTGGCGGGGTCTGTGGCTGGGCGC
GACGTCACCGACGTTGGAGCCACTCCTTTGACCATGTGTGCGTGTGTGTATTATTCGTGTCTCGCCACTC
GCCGGTTGTTTTTTTCTTTTTATCTCGCTCTCTCTAGCGCCATCTCGTACGCATGCTCAACGCACCGCAT
GTTGCCGTGTCCTTTATGCGTCATTTTGGCTCGAAATAGGCAATTATTTAAACAAAGATTAGTCAACGAA
AACGCTAAAATAAATAAGTCTACAATATGGTTACTTATTGCCATGTGTGTGCAGCCAACGATAGCAACAA
AAGCAACAACACAGTGGCTTTCCCTCTTTCACTTTTTGTTTGCAAGCGCGTGCGAGCAAGACGGCACGAC
CGGCAAACGCAATTACGCTGACAAAGAGCAGACGAAGTTTTGGCCGAAAAACATCAAGGCGCCTGATACG
AATGCATTTGCAATAACAATTGCGATATTTAATATTGTTTATGAAGCTGTTTGACTTCAAAACACACAAA
AAAAAAAATAAAACAAATTATTTGAAAGAGAATTAGGAATCGGACAGCTTATCGTTACGGGCTAACAGCA
CACCGAGACGAAATAGCTTACCTGACGTCACAGCCTCTGGAAGAACTGCCGCCAAGCAGAGAGAGAGAGA
AAAAGAGGGAGAGCAGCTTAGACCGCATGTGCTTGTGTGTGAGGCGTCTCTCTCTTCGTCTCCTGTTTGC
GCAAACGCATAGACTGCACTGAGAAAATCGATTACCTATTTTTTATGAATGAATATTTGCACTATTACTA
TTCAAAACTATTAAGATAGCAATCACATTCAATAGCCAAATACTATACCACCTGAGCGATGCAACGAAAT
GATCAATTTGAGCAAAAATGCTGCATATTTAGGACGGCATCATTATAGAAATGCTTCTTGCTGTGTACTT
TTCTCTCGTCTGGCAGCTGTTTCGCCGTTATTGTTAAAACCGGCTTAAGTTAGGTGTGTTTTCTACGACT
AGTGATGCCCCTACTAGAAGATGTGTGTTGCACAAATGTCCCTGAATAACCAATTTGAAGTGCAGATAGC
AGTAAACGTAAGCTAATATGAATATTATTTAACTGTAATGTTTTAATATCGCTGGACATTACTAATAAAC
CCACTATAAACACATGTACATATGTATGTTTTGGCATACAATGAGTAGTTGGGGAAAAAATGTGTAAAAG
CACCGTGACCATCACAGCATAAAGATAACCAGCTGAAGTATCGAATATGAGTAACCCCCAAATTGAATCA
CATGCCGCAACTGATAGGACCCATGGAAGTACACTCTTCATGGCGATATACAAGACACACACAAGCACGA
ACACCCAGTTGCGGAGGAAATTCTCCGTAAATGAAAACCCAATCGGCGAACAATTCATACCCATATATGG
TAAAAGTTTTGAACGCGACTTGAGAGCGGAGAGCATTGCGGCTGATAAGGTTTTAGCGCTAAGCGGGCTT
TATAAAACGGGCTGCGGGACCAGTTTTCATATCACTACCGTTTGAGTTCTTGTGCTGTGTGGATACTCCT
CCCGACACAAAGCCGCTCCATCAGCCAGCAGTCGTCTAATCCAGAGACCCCGGATCGGGGTACCAACATG
GTGAGCAAGGGCGAGGAGCTGTTCACCGGGGTGGTGCCCATCCTGGTCGAGCTGGACGGCGACGTAAACG
GCCACAAGTTCAGCGTGTCCGGCGAGGGCGAGGGCGATGCCACCTACGGCAAGCTGACCCTGAAGTTCAT
CTGCACCACCGGCAAGCTGCCCGTGCCCTGGCCCACCCTCGTGACCACCCTGACCTACGGCGTGCAGTGC
TTCAGCCGCTACCCCGACCACATGAAGCAGCACGACTTCTTCAAGTCCGCCATGCCCGAAGGCTACGTCC
AGGAGCGCACCATCTTCTTCAAGGACGACGGCAACTACAAGACCCGCGCCGAGGTGAAGTTCGAGGGCGA
CACCCTGGTGAACCGCATCGAGCTGAAGGGCATCGACTTCAAGGAGGACGGCAACATCCTGGGGCACAAG
CTGGAGTACAACTACAACAGCCACAACGTCTATATCATGGCCGACAAGCAGAAGAACGGCATCAAGGTGA
ACTTCAAGATCCGCCACAACATCGAGGACGGCAGCGTGCAGCTCGCCGACCACTACCAGCAGAACACCCC
CATCGGCGACGGCCCCGTGCTGCTGCCCGACAACCACTACCTGAGCACCCAGTCCGCCCTGAGCAAAGAC
CCCAACGAGAAGCGCGATCACATGGTCCTGCTGGAGTTCGTGACCGCCGCCGGGATCACTCTCGGCATGG
ACGAGCTGTACAAGCCAAGCTTGAATTCTATGAGCGGGGGATTACCGGAGTTGGGCTCCAAAATCAGCCT
CATTTCCAAGGCGGACATTCGATACAAGGGCCGCCTGTACACGGTGGATCCGCAGGAGTGCACCATTGCG
CTCTCGAGTGTGCGATCCTTCGGTACAGAAGATCGGGACACCCAGTTCCAGATAGCGCCGCAATCGCAGA
TCTACGACTACATCCTCTTCCGTGGCTCGGACATCAAGGACATTCGCGTTGTCAACAACCACACGCTGCC
GCACCACAATGACCCGGCGATCATGCAGGCGCAGCTCCAGAACGGACCGCCCCAGATGCCGCAGCACTTC
CCCATGCCCAGCGGGATGAGCGGTCCGCCGCAGCAGCAACAGGTGCCGTCGCAGCAACCGCCCCAGATGC
CAAGCGGTGGAGGCAGTGGTGGTGCTGGTGGAGCAGGAGCTCCTGGCGGCGGCGGACCCGGCTACGGCAA
TGGCAATCCGTTCGGCAACCTCGGCGGTCCCAATCTGGCCAACATGGTGGGCAATGCGGGCGGATCGCTT
GCACCCGGTTCCGGTGCTCCGGGCAGCGGACCCTTCATGCACATCGGTGGCAATCAGCAGCAACCGAAGC
CCCAGCAGCAGAAACAGCCAAACATGCTGGCCGGTGCCTCGCGATCGACGACGCCCATTAGCCTGATTGT
GAGTCCCACGGCGGAGCTGACTCAGCAGCAGCAGCTGCACCAGCAACAGAACGCTGGCCAGGGTGGCAAC
GGACGCGATGCAGGACATAAGCGCCAGAACCACCAGCAGCAACAGAATCAGCAGCATCAGCAACGTGGCG
GACCCAGCCACAACAATATGCAGCATCAGCAGCAACGAGGCGGCGGCAGTGGAACGGACTTCTATAACCA
GCAGCGGGATCGTCGGGACTCCGGACGTCAAATGGACAACAACTATAGCAACAACTACAACAACAATAAT
AATAATCAGCGCAATCGCGGCGGCGGCAACGGAATGCAACAGCAGCAGCGAGGAGGAAACGGCGGCAGCG
GCGGCGGCGGTGGAAACGGAGGTGGAAACAACCCGGCCTGGAACATGCATCGCGGCAACCAGAACTCGAA
CAACATGATGAACATGCGCAACCGCGGCATGGGATCCCGCGGCCCCATGCGACCCAATCAGGGCTATCGT
CCGCAGTCGGCCAATAATCAGAACAAGCCGCGGAACAAGATCAAGTTCGAGGGCGACTTCGATTTCGAGC
AGGCAAACAACAAGTTCGAGGAACTGCGCTCCCAACTGGCCAAGCTCAAGGTGGCCGAGGATGGTGCACC
CAAGCCAGCCACCAATGCAACGGCCGCCACTGCAACTGCAACCAATGAGCAGGTGGGTGAGAAGGTTGAA
GGCGTTCACACACTGAATGGCGAGACCGACAAGAAGGATGATTCTGGCAACGAGACCGGCGCTGGAGAGC
ACGAGCCTGAGGAGGATGATGTTGCTGTGTGCTACGACAAGACCAAATCGTTCTTCGACAACATCTCGTG
CGAGGCTGCCCAGGATCGCAGCAAGAACAAGAAGAACGATTGGCGCCAGGAGCGCAAGTTGAACACGGAG
ACCTTCGGAGTGTCCTCCACACGACGTGGCAGTTACCGCGGACGCAACCAATACTACAACAATAATGGCA
ACGGCGGCATTAACTCGGGATATGGAGGAGCGCCAGGCTACAACAGGAACAATTATCGCATGGGTGGCGG
CGGCGGAAACTTCCGAAACAGGAGCAACAATCGCAACAACGGCGGCGGTCGTGGCGGAAACGGAATGCCA
AACATCACCAATGGCAACACGGCTGCTGCGCTGAAGGCGGCCAACAATGCTGCTGGCCACGGATCCAATG
CCACGGACTCCAGTGCACCAAATGCCACAACCGCGACGACAAAGTCGACGTCCCTCTTGCCAGAGCAGAC
GCAACAGGTGGCGGCAGTTTCACAATAGGCGGCCGCTCGAGTCTAGAGGGCCCGCGGTTCGAAGGTAAGC
CTATCCCTAACCCTCTCCTCGGTCTCGATTCTACGCGTACCGGTCATCATCACCATCACCATTGAGTTTA
AACCCGCTGATCAGCCTCGACTGTGCCTTCTAAGGCCTGAGCTCGCTGATCAGCCTCGATCGAGGATCCA
GACATGATAAGATACATTGATGAGTTTGGACAAACCACAACTAGAATGCAGTGAAAAAAATGCTTTATTT
GTGAAATTTGTGATGCTATTGCTTTATTTGTAACCATTATAAGCTGCAATAAACAAGTTAACAACAACAA
TTGCATTCATTTTATGTTTCAGGTTCAGGGGGAGGTGTGGGAGGTTTTTTAAAGCAAGTAAAACCTCTAC
AAATGTGGTATGGCTGATTATGATCAGTCGACCGATGCCCTTGAGAGCCTTCAACCCAGTCAGCTCCTTC
CGGTGGGCGCGGGGCATGACTATCGTCGCCGCACTTATGACTGTCTTCTTTATCATGCAACTCGTAGGAC
AGGTGCCGGCAGCGCTCTGGGTCATTTTCGGCGAGGACCGCTTTCGCTGGAGCGCGACGATGATCGGCCT
GTCGCTTGCGGTATTCGGAATCTTGCACGCCCTCGCTCAAGCCTTCGTCACTGGTCCCGCCACCAAACGT
TTCGGCGAGAAGCAGGCCATTATCGCCGGCATGGCGGCCGACGCGCTGGGCTACGTCTTGCTGGCGTTCG
CGACGCGAGGCTGGATGGCCTTCCCCATTATGATTCTTCTCGCTTCCGGCGGCATCGGGATGCCCGCGTT
GCAGGCCATGCTGTCCAGGCAGGTAGATGACGACCATCAGGGACAGCTTCAAGGATCGCTCGCGGCTCTT
ACCAGCCAGCAAAAGGCCAGGAACCGTAAAAAGGCCGCGTTGCTGGCGTTTTTCCATAGGCTCCGCCCCC
CTGACGAGCATCACAAAAATCGACGCTCAAGTCAGAGGTGGCGAAACCCGACAGGACTATAAAGATACCA
GGCGTTTCCCCCTGGAAGCTCCCTCGTGCGCTCTCCTGTTCCGACCCTGCCGCTTACCGGATACCTGTCC
GCCTTTCTCCCTTCGGGAAGCGTGGCGCTTTCTCAATGCTCACGCTGTAGGTATCTCAGTTCGGTGTAGG
TCGTTCGCTCCAAGCTGGGCTGTGTGCACGAACCCCCCGTTCAGCCCGACCGCTGCGCCTTATCCGGTAA
CTATCGTCTTGAGTCCAACCCGGTAAGACACGACTTATCGCCACTGGCAGCAGCCACTGGTAACAGGATT
AGCAGAGCGAGGTATGTAGGCGGTGCTACAGAGTTCTTGAAGTGGTGGCCTAACTACGGCTACACTAGAA
GGACAGTATTTGGTATCTGCGCTCTGCTGAAGCCAGTTACCTTCGGAAAAAGAGTTGGTAGCTCTTGATC
CGGCAAACAAACCACCGCTGGTAGCGGTGGTTTTTTTGTTTGCAAGCAGCAGATTACGCGCAGAAAAAAA
GGATCTCAAGAAGATCCTTTGATCTTTTCTACGGGGTCTGACGCTCAGTGGAACGAAAACTCACGTTAAG
GGATTTTGGTCATGAGATTATCAAAAAGGATCTTCACCTAGATCCTTTTAAATTAAAAATGAAGTTTTAA
ATCAATCTAAAGTATATATGAGTAAACTTGGTCTGACAGTTACCAATGCTTAATCAGTGAGGCACCTATC
TCAGCGATCTGTCTATTTCGTTCATCCATAGTTGCCTGACTCCCCGTCGTGTAGATAACTACGATACGGG
AGGGCTTACCATCTGGCCCCAGTGCTGCAATGATACCGCGAGACCCACGCTCACCGGCTCCAGATTTATC
AGCAATAAACCAGCCAGCCGGAAGGGCCGAGCGCAGAAGTGGTCCTGCAACTTTATCCGCCTCCATCCAG
TCTATTAATTGTTGCCGGGAAGCTAGAGTAAGTAGTTCGCCAGTTAATAGTTTGCGCAACGTTGTTGCCA
TTGCTGCAGGCATCGTGGTGTCACGCTCGTCGTTTGGTATGGCTTCATTCAGCTCCGGTTCCCAACGATC
AAGGCGAGTTACATGATCCCCCATGTTGTGCAAAAAAGCGGTTAGCTCCTTCGGTCCTCCGATCGTTGTC
AGAAGTAAGTTGGCCGCAGTGTTATCACTCATGGTTATGGCAGCACTGCATAATTCTCTTACTGTCATGC
CATCCGTAAGATGCTTTTCTGTGACTGGTGAGTACTCAACCAAGTCATTCTGAGAATAGTGTATGCGGCG
ACCGAGTTGCTCTTGCCCGGCGTCAACACGGGATAATACCGCGCCACATAGCAGAACTTTAAAAGTGCTC
ATCATTGGAAAACGTTCTTCGGGGCGAAAACTCTCAAGGATCTTACCGCTGTTGAGATCCAGTTCGATGT
AACCCACTCGTGCACCCAACTGATCTTCAGCATCTTTTACTTTCACCAGCGTTTCTGGGTGAGCAAAAAC
AGGAAGGCAAAATGCCGCAAAAAAGGGAATAAGGGCGACACGGAAATGTTGAATACTCATACTCTTCCTT
TTTCAATATTATTGAAGCATTTATCAGGGTTATTGTCTCATGAGCGGATACATATTTGAATGTATTTAGA
AAAATAAACAAATAGGGGTTCCGCGCACATTTCCCCGAAAAGTGCCACCTGACGTCTAAGAAACCATTAT
TATCATGACATTAACCTATAAAAATAGGCGTATCACGAGGCCCTTTCGT
